>Addgene plasmid #211494 | EGFP-GRAM1b | addgene full sequence | sequence record 419229 | Addgene NGS Result
TAGTTATTAATAGTAATCAATTACGGGGTCATTAGTTCATAGCCCATATATGGAGTTCCGCGTTACATAA
CTTACGGTAAATGGCCCGCCTGGCTGACCGCCCAACGACCCCCGCCCATTGACGTCAATAATGACGTATG
TTCCCATAGTAACGCCAATAGGGACTTTCCATTGACGTCAATGGGTGGAGTATTTACGGTAAACTGCCCA
CTTGGCAGTACATCAAGTGTATCATATGCCAAGTACGCCCCCTATTGACGTCAATGACGGTAAATGGCCC
GCCTGGCATTATGCCCAGTACATGACCTTATGGGACTTTCCTACTTGGCAGTACATCTACGTATTAGTCA
TCGCTATTACCATGGTGATGCGGTTTTGGCAGTACATCAATGGGCGTGGATAGCGGTTTGACTCACGGGG
ATTTCCAAGTCTCCACCCCATTGACGTCAATGGGAGTTTGTTTTGGCACCAAAATCAACGGGACTTTCCA
AAATGTCGTAACAACTCCGCCCCATTGACGCAAATGGGCGGTAGGCGTGTACGGTGGGAGGTCTATATAA
GCAGAGCTGGTTTAGTGAACCGTCAGATCCGCTAGCGCTACCGGTCGCCACCATGGTGAGCAAGGGCGAG
GAGCTGTTCACCGGGGTGGTGCCCATCCTGGTCGAGCTGGACGGCGACGTAAACGGCCACAAGTTCAGCG
TGTCCGGCGAGGGCGAGGGCGATGCCACCTACGGCAAGCTGACCCTGAAGTTCATCTGCACCACCGGCAA
GCTGCCCGTGCCCTGGCCCACCCTCGTGACCACCCTGACCTACGGCGTGCAGTGCTTCAGCCGCTACCCC
GACCACATGAAGCAGCACGACTTCTTCAAGTCCGCCATGCCCGAAGGCTACGTCCAGGAGCGCACCATCT
TCTTCAAGGACGACGGCAACTACAAGACCCGCGCCGAGGTGAAGTTCGAGGGCGACACCCTGGTGAACCG
CATCGAGCTGAAGGGCATCGACTTCAAGGAGGACGGCAACATCCTGGGGCACAAGCTGGAGTACAACTAC
AACAGCCACAACGTCTATATCATGGCCGACAAGCAGAAGAACGGCATCAAGGTGAACTTCAAGATCCGCC
ACAACATCGAGGACGGCAGCGTGCAGCTCGCCGACCACTACCAGCAGAACACCCCCATCGGCGACGGCCC
CGTGCTGCTGCCCGACAACCACTACCTGAGCACCCAGTCCGCCCTGAGCAAAGACCCCAACGAGAAGCGC
GATCACATGGTCCTGCTGGAGTTCGTGACCGCCGCCGGGATCACTCTCGGCATGGACGAGCTGTACAAGT
CCGGACTCAGATCTCGAGAAAAGCAGAGAAATGAAGACTTCAGAAAGCTCTTTAAGCAGCTTCCAGACAC
GGAGCGCCTCATTGTTGATTACTCATGTGCACTCCAAAGAGACATTCTCCTTCAGGGCCGACTCTACCTC
TCTGAAAATTGGATCTGCTTCTACAGCAACATCTTCCGCTGGGAAACTCTGCTGACAGTCCGTTTGAAAG
ACATCTGTTCCATGACTAAAGAAAAAACAGCTCGCCTCATTCCCAATGCCATCCAAGTTTGCACTGATTC
AGAAAAGCACTTCTTCACTTCGTTTGGGGCCCGGGATAGGACATATATGATGATGTTCCGGCTCTGGCAG
AATGCTCTCCTTGAAAAGTGAGGTACCGCGGGCCCGGGATCCACCGGATCTAGATAACTGATCATAATCA
GCCATACCACATTTGTAGAGGTTTTACTTGCTTTAAAAAACCTCCCACACCTCCCCCTGAACCTGAAACA
TAAAATGAATGCAATTGTTGTTGTTAACTTGTTTATTGCAGCTTATAATGGTTACAAATAAAGCAATAGC
ATCACAAATTTCACAAATAAAGCATTTTTTTCACTGCATTCTAGTTGTGGTTTGTCCAAACTCATCAATG
TATCTTAACGCGTAAATTGTAAGCGTTAATATTTTGTTAAAATTCGCGTTAAATTTTTGTTAAATCAGCT
CATTTTTTAACCAATAGGCCGAAATCGGCAAAATCCCTTATAAATCAAAAGAATAGACCGAGATAGGGT
[37 nt withheld, positions 2100-2136]
AAAGAACGTGGACTCCAACGTCAAAGG
[49 nt withheld, positions 2164-2212]
T
[91 nt withheld, positions 2214-2304]
G
[124 nt withheld, positions 2306-2429]
CAGGTGGCACTTTTCGGGGAAATGTGCGCGGAACCCCTATTTGTTTATTTTTCTAAATACATTCAAATAT
GTATCCGCTCATGAGACAATAACCCTGATAAATGCTTCAATAATATTGAAAAAGGAAGAGTCCTGAGGCG
GAAAGAACCAGCTGTGGAATGTGTGTCAGTTAGGGTGTGGAAAGTCCCCAGGCTCCCCAGCAGGCAGAAG
TATGCAAAGCATGCATCTCAATTAGTCAGCAACCAGGTGTGGAAAGTCCCCAGGCTCCCCAGCAGGCAGA
AGTATGCAAAGCATGCATCTCAATTAGTCAGCAACCATAGTCCCGCCCCTAACTCCGCCCATCCCGCCCC
TAACTCCGCCCAGTTCCGCCCATTCTCCGCCCCATGGCTGACTAATTTTTTTTATTTATGCAGAGGCCGA
GGCCGCCTCGGCCTCTGAGCTATTCCAGAAGTAGTGAGGAGGCTTTTTTGGAGGCCTAGGCTTTTGCAAA
GATCGATCAAGAGACAGGATGAGGATCGTTTCGCATGATTGAACAAGATGGATTGCACGCAGGTTCTCCG
GCCGCTTGGGTGGAGAGGCTATTCGGCTATGACTGGGCACAACAGACAATCGGCTGCTCTGATGCCGCCG
TGTTCCGGCTGTCAGCGCAGGGGCGCCCGGTTCTTTTTGTCAAGACCGACCTGTCCGGTGCCCTGAATGA
ACTGCAAGACGAGGCAGCGCGGCTATCGTGGCTGGCCACGACGGGCGTTCCTTGCGCAGCTGTGCTCGAC
GTTGTCACTGAAGCGGGAAGGGACTGGCTGCTATTGGGCGAAGTGCCGGGGCAGGATCTCCTGTCATCTC
ACCTTGCTCCTGCCGAGAAAGTATCCATCATGGCTGATGCAATGCGGCGGCTGCATACGCTTGATCCGGC
TACCTGCCCATTCGACCACCAAGCGAAACATCGCATCGAGCGAGCACGTACTCGGATGGAAGCCGGTCTT
GTCGATCAGGATGATCTGGACGAAGAGCATCAGGGGCTCGCGCCAGCCGAACTGTTCGCCAGGCTCAAGG
CGAGCATGCCCGACGGCGAGGATCTCGTCGTGACCCATGGCGATGCCTGCTTGCCGAATATCATGGTGGA
AAATGGCCGCTTTTCTGGATTCATCGACTGTGGCCGGCTGGGTGTGGCGGACCGCTATCAGGACATAGCG
TTGGCTACCCGTGATATTGCTGAAGAGCTTGGCGGCGAATGGGCTGACCGCTTCCTCGTGCTTTACGGTA
TCGCCGCTCCCGATTCGCAGCGCATCGCCTTCTATCGCCTTCTTGACGAGTTCTTCTGAGCGGGACTCTG
GGGTTCGAAATGACCGACCAAGCGACGCCCAACCTGCCATCACGAGATTTCGATTCCACCGCCGCCTTCT
ATGAAAGGTTGGGCTTCGGAATCGTTTTCCGGGACGCCGGCTGGATGATCCTCCAGCGCGGGGATCTCAT
GCTGGAGTTCTTCGCCCACCCTAGGGGGAGGCTAACTGAAACACGGAAGGAGACAATACCGGAAGGAACC
CGCGCTATGACGGCAATAAAAAGACAGAATAAAACGCACGGTGTTGGGTCGTTTGTTCATAAACGCGGGG
TTCGGTCCCAGGGCTGGCACTCTGTCGATACCCCACCGAGACCCCATTGGGGCCAATACGCCCGCGTTTC
TTCCTTTTCCCCACCCCACCCCCCAAGTTCGGGTGAAGGCCCAGGGCTCGCAGCCAACGTCGGGGCGGCA
GGCCCTGCCATAGCCTCAGGTTACTCATATATACTTTAGATTGATTTAAAACTTCATTTTTAATTTAAAA
GGATCTAGGTGAAGATCCTTTTTGATAATCTCATGACCAAAATCCCTTAACGTGAGTTTTCGTTCCACTG
AGCGTCAGACCCCGTAGAAAAGATCAAAGGATCTTCTTGAGATCCTTTTTTTCTGCGCGTAATCTGCTGC
TTGCAAACAAAAAAACCACCGCTACCAGCGGTGGTTTGTTTGCCGGATCAAGAGCTACCAACTCTTTTTC
CGAAGGTAACTGGCTTCAGCAGAGCGCAGATACCAAATACTGTTCTTCTAGTGTAGCCGTAGTTAGGCCA
CCACTTCAAGAACTCTGTAGCACCGCCTACATACCTCGCTCTGCTAATCCTGTTACCAGTGGCTGCTGCC
AGTGGCGATAAGTCGTGTCTTACCGGGTTGGACTCAAGACGATAGTTACCGGATAAGGCGCAGCGGTCGG
GCTGAACGGGGGGTTCGTGCACACAGCCCAGCTTGGAGCGAACGACCTACACCGAACTGAGATACCTACA
GCGTGAGCTATGAGAAAGCGCCACGCTTCCCGAAGGGAGAAAGGCGGACAGGTATCCGGTAAGCGGCAGG
GTCGGAACAGGAGAGCGCACGAGGGAGCTTCCAGGGGGAAACGCCTGGTATCTTTATAGTCCTGTCGGGT
TTCGCCACCTCTGACTTGAGCGTCGATTTTTGTGATGCTCGTCAGGGGGGCGGAGCCTATGGAAAAACGC
CAGCAACGCGGCCTTTTTACGGTTCCTGGCCTTTTGCTGGCCTTTTGCTCACATGTTCTTTCCTGCGTTA
TCCCCTGATTCTGTGGATAACCGTATTACCGCCATGCAT
Features (pLannotate 1.2.2; 16 found; start..end, strand, type, name):
     61..364     +  enhancer       CMV enhancer: human cytomegalovirus immediate early enhancer
    365..568     +  promoter       CMV promoter: human cytomegalovirus (CMV) immediate early promoter
    613..1329    +  CDS            EGFP: EGFP is a basic (constitutively fluorescent) green fluorescent protein published in 1996, derived from Aequorea victoria. It is reported to be a rapidly-maturing weak dimer with moderate acid sensitivity.
   1330..1348    +  misc_feature   MCS (fragment): multiple cloning site
   1351..1698    +  CDS            GRAMD1B (fragment): ASTRB_HUMAN - Also known as KIAA1201. Experimental evidence at protein level: Swiss-Prot protein existence level 1. Cholesterol transporter that mediates non-vesicular transport of cholesterol from the plasma membrane (PM) to the endoplasmic reticulum (ER) (By similarity). Contains unique domains for binding cholesterol and the PM, thereby serving as a molecular bridge for the transfer of cholesterol from the PM to the ER (By similarity). Plays a crucial role in cholesterol homeostasis in the adrenal gland and has the unique ability to localize to the PM based on the level of membrane choleste
   1702..1727    +  misc_feature   MCS (fragment): multiple cloning site
   1739..1823    +  CDS            large T antigen (fragment): large T antigen from SV40 (simian virus 40)
   1846..1967    +  polyA_signal   SV40 poly(A) signal: SV40 polyadenylation signal
   2001..2429    -  rep_origin     f1 ori (sequence partly withheld): f1 bacteriophage origin of replication; arrow indicates direction of (+) strand synthesis
   2456..2560    +  promoter       AmpR promoter: bla
   2562..2919    +  promoter       SV40 promoter: SV40 enhancer and early promoter
   2954..3748    +  CDS            NeoR/KanR: aminoglycoside phosphotransferase from Tn5; aph(3')-II (or nptII); confers resistance to neomycin, kanamycin, and G418 (Geneticin®)
   3769..3921    +  CDS            ble (fragment): BLE_KLEPN - Experimental evidence at protein level: Swiss-Prot protein existence level 1. Binding protein with a strong affinity to the bleomycin family of antibiotics. Binds to CL990; an antimitotic-antibiotic compound. From Klebsiella pneumoniae.
   3980..4027    +  polyA_signal   HSV TK poly(A) signal: herpes simplex virus thymidine kinase polyadenylation signal (Cole and Stacy, 1985)
   4118..4134    -  polyA_signal   bGH poly(A) signal (fragment): bovine growth hormone polyadenylation signal
   4356..4944    +  rep_origin     ori: high-copy-number ColE1/pMB1/pBR322/pUC origin of replication
