[The description below was written by a language model from this plasmid's Addgene catalogue record and pLannotate feature annotations shown in this document.]
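Description:
EGFP-GRAM1b is a mammalian expression plasmid of about 5.1 kb built on the Clontech pEGFP-C1 backbone. It produces the isolated GRAM domain of human GRAMD1b (also called Aster-B) fused to the C-terminus of EGFP. The roughly 350 bp insert was cloned between the XhoI and KpnI sites of the multiple cloning site, and both sites were retained. It therefore sits directly downstream of the EGFP coding sequence, separated from it only by a short linker derived from the polylinker. Transcription of the fusion is driven by the human cytomegalovirus immediate early enhancer and promoter and is terminated by the SV40 polyadenylation signal.

The plasmid replicates in E. coli at high copy from a ColE1/pUC-type origin, and it also carries an f1 phage origin. A single Tn5 aminoglycoside phosphotransferase gene (NeoR/KanR) provides selection in both hosts. A bacterial bla-type promoter expresses it for kanamycin resistance, and the adjacent SV40 enhancer/early promoter, paired with the HSV TK polyadenylation signal, expresses it for G418 selection of stably transfected mammalian cells. The short large T antigen, ble and bGH poly(A) fragments in the annotation appear to be partial matches within backbone sequence rather than functional elements.

GRAMD1b is annotated as a cholesterol transporter that bridges the plasma membrane and the endoplasmic reticulum, and its plasma membrane localization depends on membrane cholesterol levels. Consistent with this, the associated study concerns movement of accessible plasma membrane cholesterol by the GRAMD1 protein complex. Expressing the fluorescently tagged GRAM domain alone allows its subcellular distribution and membrane recruitment to be followed in mammalian cells by fluorescence microscopy.
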