Addgene plasmid #211494: EGFP-GRAM1b
Purpose: Expression of EGFP-tagged GRAM domain of GRAMD1b (EGFP-GRAM1b) in mammalian cells
Depositing lab: Yasunori Saheki. Publication: Movement of accessible plasma membrane cholesterol by the GRAMD1 lipid transfer protein complex. Naito T, Ercan B, Krshnan L, Triebl A, Koh DHZ, Wei FY, Tomizawa K, Torta FT, Wenk MR, Saheki Y. Elife. 2019 Nov 14;8. pii: 51401. doi: 10.7554/eLife.51401. PubMed 31724953.
Backbone
  Vector backbone: pEGFP-C1
  Backbone manufacturer: Clontech
  Backbone size w/o insert (bp): 4731
  Total vector size (bp): 5058
  Vector type: Mammalian Expression
  Selectable markers: Neomycin (select with G418)
Growth in bacteria
  Bacterial resistance: Kanamycin, 50 μg/mL
  Growth temperature: 37°C
  Growth strain: DH5alpha
  Copy number: High Copy
Gene/Insert
  Gene/Insert name: GRAM domain of GRAMD1b/Aster-B (alt name: GRAM1b)
  Species: H. sapiens (human)
  Insert size (bp): 353
  GenBank ID: NM_020716.4
  Entrez Gene: GRAMD1B (a.k.a. LINC01059)
  Promoter: CMV
  Tag / fusion protein: EGFP (N terminal on insert)
  Cloning method: Restriction Enzyme; 5′ cloning site XhoI (not destroyed); 3′ cloning site KpnI (not destroyed)
  Sequencing primers: 5′ EGFP-C; 3′ SV40pA-R
Terms and licenses: Academic/Nonprofit Terms; Industry Terms: Not Available to Industry
How to cite: EGFP-GRAM1b was a gift from Yasunori Saheki (Addgene plasmid # 211494 ; http://n2t.net/addgene:211494 ; RRID:Addgene_211494)
